>Addgene plasmid #109034 | PAX6 TALEN L | addgene full sequence | sequence record 261481 | Addgene  NGS Result
GACATTGATTATTGACTAGTTATTAATAGTAATCAATTACGGGGTCATTAGTTCATAGCCCATATATGGA
GTTCCGCGTTACATAACTTACGGTAAATGGCCCGCCTGGCTGACCGCCCAACGACCCCCGCCCATTGACG
TCAATAATGACGTATGTTCCCATAGTAACGCCAATAGGGACTTTCCATTGACGTCAATGGGTGGAGTATT
TACGGTAAACTGCCCACTTGGCAGTACATCAAGTGTATCATATGCCAAGTACGCCCCCTATTGACGTCAA
TGACGGTAAATGGCCCGCCTGGCATTATGCCCAGTACATGACCTTATGGGACTTTCCTACTTGGCAGTAC
ATCTACGTATTAGTCATCGCTATTACCATGGTGATGCGGTTTTGGCAGTACATCAATGGGCGTGGATAGC
GGTTTGACTCACGGGGATTTCCAAGTCTCCACCCCATTGACGTCAATGGGAGTTTGTTTTGGCACCAAAA
TCAACGGGACTTTCCAAAATGTCGTAACAACTCCGCCCCATTGACGCAAATGGGCGGTAGGCGTGTACGG
TGGGAGGTCTATATAAGCAGAGCTCTCTGGCTAACTAGAGAACCCACTGCTTACTGGCTTATCGAAATTA
ATACGACTCACTATAGGGGCCACCATGGACTATAAGGACCACGACGGAGACTACAAGGATCATGATATTG
ATTACAAAGACGATGACGATAAGATGGCCCCAAAGAAGAAGCGGAAGGTCGGTATCCACGGAGTCCCAGC
AGCCGTAGATTTGAGAACTTTGGGATATTCACAGCAGCAGCAGGAAAAGATCAAGCCCAAAGTGAGGTCG
ACAGTCGCGCAGCATCACGAAGCGCTGGTGGGTCATGGGTTTACACATGCCCACATCGTAGCCTTGTCGC
AGCACCCTGCAGCCCTTGGCACGGTCGCCGTCAAGTACCAGGACATGATTGCGGCGTTGCCGGAAGCCAC
ACATGAGGCGATCGTCGGTGTGGGGAAACAGTGGAGCGGAGCCCGAGCGCTTGAGGCCCTGTTGACGGTC
GCGGGAGAGCTGAGAGGGCCTCCCCTTCAGCTGGACACGGGCCAGTTGCTGAAGATCGCGAAGCGGGGAG
GAGTCACGGCGGTCGAGGCGGTGCACGCGTGGCGCAATGCGCTCACGGGAGCACCCCTCAACCTGACCCC
AGAGCAGGTCGTGGCAATTGCGAGCCATGACGGGGGAAAGCAGGCACTCGAAACCGTCCAGAGGTTGCTG
CCTGTGCTGTGCCAAGCGCACGGACTTACGCCAGAGCAGGTCGTGGCAATTGCGAGCCATGACGGGGGAA
AGCAGGCACTCGAAACCGTCCAGAGGTTGCTGCCTGTGCTGTGCCAAGCGCACGGACTGACCCCAGAGCA
GGTCGTGGCAATTGCGAGCAACATCGGGGGAAAGCAGGCACTCGAAACCGTCCAGAGGTTGCTGCCTGTG
CTGTGCCAAGCGCACGGACTTACACCCGAACAAGTCGTGGCAATTGCGAGCAACGGAGGGGGAAAGCAGG
CACTCGAAACCGTCCAGAGGTTGCTGCCTGTGCTGTGCCAAGCGCACGGACTTACGCCAGAGCAGGTCGT
GGCAATTGCGAGCAACATCGGGGGAAAGCAGGCACTCGAAACCGTCCAGAGGTTGCTGCCTGTGCTGTGC
CAAGCGCACGGACTAACCCCAGAGCAGGTCGTGGCAATTGCGAGCCATGACGGGGGAAAGCAGGCACTCG
AAACCGTCCAGAGGTTGCTGCCTGTGCTGTGCCAAGCGCACGGGTTGACCCCAGAGCAGGTCGTGGCAAT
TGCGAGCAACGGAGGGGGAAAGCAGGCACTCGAAACCGTCCAGAGGTTGCTGCCTGTGCTGTGCCAAGCG
CACGGCCTGACCCCAGAGCAGGTCGTGGCAATTGCGAGCAACAACGGGGGAAAGCAGGCACTCGAAACCG
TCCAGAGGTTGCTGCCTGTGCTGTGCCAAGCGCACGGACTGACACCAGAGCAGGTCGTGGCAATTGCGAG
CAACAACGGGGGAAAGCAGGCACTCGAAACCGTCCAGAGGTTGCTGCCTGTGCTGTGCCAAGCGCACGGA
CTCACGCCTGAGCAGGTAGTGGCTATTGCATCCAACAACGGGGGCAGACCCGCACTGGAGTCAATCGTGG
CCCAGCTTTCGAGGCCGGACCCCGCGCTGGCCGCACTCACTAATGATCATCTTGTAGCGCTGGCCTGCCT
CGGCGGACGACCCGCCTTGGATGCGGTGAAGAAGGGGCTCCCGCACGCGCCTGCATTGATTAAGCGGACC
AACAGAAGGATTCCCGAGAGGACATCACATCGAGTGGCAGGTTCCCAACTCGTGAAGAGTGAACTTGAGG
AGAAAAAGTCGGAGCTGCGGCACAAATTGAAATACGTACCGCATGAATACATCGAACTTATCGAAATTGC
TAGGAACTCGACTCAAGACAGAATCCTTGAGATGAAGGTAATGGAGTTCTTTATGAAGGTTTATGGATAC
CGAGGGAAGCATCTCGGTGGATCACGAAAACCCGACGGAGCAATCTATACGGTGGGGAGCCCGATTGATT
ACGGAGTGATCGTCGACACGAAAGCCTACAGCGGTGGGTACAATCTTCCCATCGGGCAGGCAGATGAGAT
GCAACGTTATGTCGAAGAAAATCAGACCAGGAACAAACACATCAATCCAAATGAGTGGTGGAAAGTGTAT
CCTTCATCAGTGACCGAGTTTAAGTTTTTGTTTGTCTCTGGGCATTTCAAAGGCAACTATAAGGCCCAGC
TCACACGGTTGAATCACATTACGAACTGCAATGGTGCGGTTTTGTCCGTAGAGGAACTGCTCATTGGTGG
AGAAATGATCAAAGCGGGAACTCTGACACTGGAAGAAGTCAGACGCAAGTTTAACAATGGCGAGATCAAT
TTCCGCTCATAAAAAATCAGCCTCGACTGTGCCTTCTAGTTGCCAGCCATCTGTTGTTTGCCCCTCCCCC
GTGCCTTCCTTGACCCTGGAAGGTGCCACTCCCACTGTCCTTTCCTAATAAAATGAGGAAATTGCATCAC
AACACTCAACCCTATCTCGGTCTATTCTTTTGATTTATAAGGGATTTTGCCGATTTCGGCCTATTGGTTA
AAAAATGAGCTGATTTAACAAAAATTTAACGCGAATTAATTCTGTGGAATGTGTGTCAGTTAGGGTGTGG
AAAGTCCCCAGGCTCCCCAGCAGGCAGAAGTATGCAAAGCATGCATCTCAATTAGTCAGCAACCAGGTGT
GGAAAGTCCCCAGGCTCCCCAGCAGGCAGAAGTATGCAAAGCATGCATCTCAATTAGTCAGCAACCATAG
TCCCGCCCCTAACTCCGCCCATCCCGCCCCTAACTCCGCCCAGTTCCGCCCATTCTCCGCCCCATGGCTG
ACTAATTTTTTTTATTTATGCAGAGGCCGAGGCCGCCTCTGCCTCTGAGCTATTCCAGAAGTAGTGAGGA
GGCTTTTTTGGAGGCCTAGGCTTTTGCAAAAAGCTCCCGGGAGCTTGTATATCCATTTTCGGATCTGATC
AGCACGTGATGAAAAAGCCTGAACTCACCGCGACGTCTGTCGAGAAGTTTCTGATCGAAAAGTTCGACAG
CGTCTCCGACCTGATGCAGCTCTCGGAGGGCGAAGAATCTCGTGCTTTCAGCTTCGATGTAGGAGGGCGT
GGATATGTCCTGCGGGTAAATAGCTGCGCCGATGGTTTCTACAAAGATCGTTATGTTTATCGGCACTTTG
CATCGGCCGCGCTCCCGATTCCGGAAGTGCTTGACATTGGGGAATTCAGCGAGAGCCTGACCTATTGCAT
CTCCCGCCGTGCACAGGGTGTCACGTTGCAAGACCTGCCTGAAACCGAACTGCCCGCTGTTCTGCAGCCG
GTCGCGGAGGCCATGGATGCGATCGCTGCGGCCGATCTTAGCCAGACGAGCGGGTTCGGCCCATTCGGAC
CGCAAGGAATCGGTCAATACACTACATGGCGTGATTTCATATGCGCGATTGCTGATCCCCATGTGTATCA
CTGGCAAACTGTGATGGACGACACCGTCAGTGCGTCCGTCGCGCAGGCTCTCGATGAGCTGATGCTTTGG
GCCGAGGACTGCCCCGAAGTCCGGCACCTCGTGCACGCGGATTTCGGCTCCAACAATGTCCTGACGGACA
ATGGCCGCATAACAGCGGTCATTGACTGGAGCGAGGCGATGTTCGGGGATTCCCAATACGAGGTCGCCAA
CATCTTCTTCTGGAGGCCGTGGTTGGCTTGTATGGAGCAGCAGACGCGCTACTTCGAGCGGAGGCATCCG
GAGCTTGCAGGATCGCCGCGGCTCCGGGCGTATATGCTCCGCATTGGTCTTGACCAACTCTATCAGAGCT
TGGTTGACGGCAATTTCGATGATGCAGCTTGGGCGCAGGGTCGATGCGACGCAATCGTCCGATCCGGAGC
CGGGACTGTCGGGCGTACACAAATCGCCCGCAGAAGCGCGGCCGTCTGGACCGATGGCTGTGTAGAAGTA
CTCGCCGATAGTGGAAACCGACGCCCCAGCACTCGTCCGAGGGCAAAGGAATAGCACGTGCTACGAGATT
TCGATTCCACCGCCGCCTTCTATGAAAGGTTGGGCTTCGGAATCGTTTTCCGGGACGCCGGCTGGATGAT
CCTCCAGCGCGGGGATCTCATGCTGGAGTTCTTCGCCCACCCCAACTTGTTTATTGCAGCTTATAATGGT
TACAAATAAAGCAATAGCATCACAAATTTCACAAATAAAGCATTTTTTTCACTGCATTCTAGTTGTGGTT
TGTCCAAACTCATCAATGTATCTTATCATGTCTGTATACCGTCGACCTCTAGCTAGAGCTTGGCGTAATC
ATGGTCATTACCAATGCTTAATCAGTGAGGCACCTATCTCAGCGATCTGTCTATTTCGTTCATCCATAGT
TGCCTGACTCCCCGTCGTGTAGATAACTACGATACGGGAGGGCTTACCATCTGGCCCCAGCGCTGCGATG
ATACCGCGAGAACCACGCTCACCGGCTCCGGATTTATCAGCAATAAACCAGCCAGCCGGAAGGGCCGAGC
GCAGAAGTGGTCCTGCAACTTTATCCGCCTCCATCCAGTCTATTAATTGTTGCCGGGAAGCTAGAGTAAG
TAGTTCGCCAGTTAATAGTTTGCGCAACGTTGTTGCCATCGCTACAGGCATCGTGGTGTCACGCTCGTCG
TTTGGTATGGCTTCATTCAGCTCCGGTTCCCAACGATCAAGGCGAGTTACATGATCCCCCATGTTGTGCA
AAAAAGCGGTTAGCTCCTTCGGTCCTCCGATCGTTGTCAGAAGTAAGTTGGCCGCAGTGTTATCACTCAT
GGTTATGGCAGCACTGCATAATTCTCTTACTGTCATGCCATCCGTAAGATGCTTTTCTGTGACTGGTGAG
TACTCAACCAAGTCATTCTGAGAATAGTGTATGCGGCGACCGAGTTGCTCTTGCCCGGCGTCAATACGGG
ATAATACCGCGCCACATAGCAGAACTTTAAAAGTGCTCATCATTGGAAAACGTTCTTCGGGGCGAAAACT
CTCAAGGATCTTACCGCTGTTGAGATCCAGTTCGATGTAACCCACTCGTGCACCCAACTGATCTTCAGCA
TCTTTTACTTTCACCAGCGTTTCTGGGTGAGCAAAAACAGGAAGGCAAAATGCCGCAAAAAAGGGAATAA
GGGCGACACGGAAATGTTGAATACTCATATTCTTCCTTTTTCAATATTATTGAAGCATTTATCAGGGTTA
TTGTCTCATGAGCGGATACATATTTGAATGTATTTAGAAAAATAAACAAATAGGGGTCAGTGTTACAACC
AATTAACCAATTCTGAACATTATCGCGAGCCCATTTATACCTGAATATGGCTCATAACACCCCTTGCTCA
TGACCAAAATCCCTTAACGTGAGTTACGCGCGCGTCGTTCCACTGAGCGTCAGACCCCGTAGAAAAGATC
AAAGGATCTTCTTGAGATCCTTTTTTTCTGCGCGTAATCTGCTGCTTGCAAACAAAAAAACCACCGCTAC
CAGCGGTGGTTTGTTTGCCGGATCAAGAGCTACCAACTCTTTTTCCGAAGGTAACTGGCTTCAGCAGAGC
GCAGATACCAAATACTGTTCTTCTAGTGTAGCCGTAGTTAGCCCACCACTTCAAGAACTCTGTAGCACCG
CCTACATACCTCGCTCTGCTAATCCTGTTACCAGTGGCTGCTGCCAGTGGCGATAAGTCGTGTCTTACCG
GGTTGGACTCAAGACGATAGTTACCGGATAAGGCGCAGCGGTCGGGCTGAACGGGGGGTTCGTGCACACA
GCCCAGCTTGGAGCGAACGACCTACACCGAACTGAGATACCTACAGCGTGAGCTATGAGAAAGCGCCACG
CTTCCCGAAGGGAGAAAGGCGGACAGGTATCCGGTAAGCGGCAGGGTCGGAACAGGAGAGCGCACGAGGG
AGCTTCCAGGGGGAAACGCCTGGTATCTTTATAGTCCTGTCGGGTTTCGCCACCTCTGACTTGAGCGTCG
ATTTTTGTGATGCTCGTCAGGGGGGCGGAGCCTATGGAAAAACGCCAGCAACGCGGCCTTTTTACGGTTC
CTGGCCTTTTGCTGGCCTTTTGCTCACATGTTCTTTCCTGCGTTATCCCCTGATTCTGTGGATAACCGTA
TTACCGCCTTTGAGTGAGCTGATACCGCTCGCCGCAGCCGAACGACCGAGCGCAGCGAGTCAGTGAGCGA
GGAAGCGGAAGGCGAGAGTAGGGAACTGCCAGGCATCAAACTAAGCAGAAGGCCCCTGACGGATGGCCTT
TTTGCGTTTCTACAAACTCTTTCTGTGTTGTAAAACGACGGCCAGTCTTAAGCTCGGGCCCCCTGGGCGG
TTCTGATAACGAGTAATCGTTAATCCGCAAATAACGTAAAAACCCGCTTCGGCGGGTTTTTTTATGGGGG
GAGTTTAGGGAAAGAGCATTTGTCAGAATATTTAAGGGCGCCTGTCACTTTGCTTGATATATGAGAATTA
TTTAACCTTATAAATGAGAAAAAAGCAACGCACTTTAAATAAGATACGTTGCTTTTTCGATTGATGAACA
CCTATAATTAAACTATTCATCTATTATTTATGATTTTTTGTATATACAATATTTCTAGTTTGTTAAAGAG
AATTAAGAAAATAAATCTCGAAAATAATAAAGGGAAAATCAGTTTTTGATATCAAAATTATACATGTCAA
CGATAATACAAAATATAATACAAACTATAAGATGTTATCAGTATTTATTATCATTTAGAATAAATTTTGT
GTCGCCCTTAATTGTGAGCGGATAACAATTACGAGCTTCATGCACAGTGGCGTT
Features (pLannotate 1.2.2; 20 found; start..end, strand, type, name):
      1..380     +  enhancer       CMV enhancer: human cytomegalovirus immediate early enhancer
    381..584     +  promoter       CMV promoter: human cytomegalovirus (CMV) immediate early promoter
    580..613     +  LTR            5' LTR (truncated) (fragment): truncated 5' long terminal repeat (LTR) from HIV-1
    629..647     +  promoter       T7 promoter: promoter for bacteriophage T7 RNA polymerase
    721..1284    +  CDS            avrBs3 (fragment): AVRB3_XANEU - Experimental evidence at protein level: Swiss-Prot protein existence level 1. Avirulence protein. Acts as a transcription factor in C.annuum plants. In susceptible plants lacking the Bs3 resistance gene induces expression of a number of genes, including genes homologous to a family of auxin-induced genes, alpha-expansin genes, pectate lyase, anthocyanidin glucoside rhamnosyl transferase and at least one transcription factor, UPA20. Their expression leads to plant hypertrophy in mesophyll cells, probably mainly mediated by UPA20 (PubMed:17962565). In resistant plants induces the h
   2161..2349    +  CDS            avrXa10 (fragment): AVX10_XANOO - Experimental evidence at protein level: Swiss-Prot protein existence level 1. Avirulence protein. Induces the hypersensitive response (HR)in rice plants carrying the resistance gene Xa10. Activity depends on the presence of the core repeat domains; replacement with repeat domains from other proteins (AvrBs3 of X.euvesicatoria (AC P14727) or AvrXa7 of this organism) does not elicit the HR. Probably acts as a transcription factor in its host plant (rice) to induce plant resistance or disease. From Xanthomonas oryzae pv. oryzae.
   2356..2943    +  CDS            fokIR (fragment): T2F1_PLAOK - Also known as rfoKI. Experimental evidence at protein level: Swiss-Prot protein existence level 1. Recognizes the double-stranded sequence 5'-GGATG-3'/3'-CATCC- 5' and cleaves respectively 14 bases after G-1 and 13 bases before C-1. From Planomicrobium okeanokoites (Planococcus okeanokoites) (Flavobacterium okeanokoites).
   2967..3078    +  polyA_signal   bGH poly(A) signal: bovine growth hormone polyadenylation signal
   3079..3187    +  rep_origin     f1 ori (fragment): f1 bacteriophage origin of replication; arrow indicates direction of (+) strand synthesis
   3201..3530    +  promoter       SV40 promoter: SV40 enhancer and early promoter
   3579..4604    +  CDS            HygR: aminoglycoside phosphotransferase from E. coli; aph(4)-Ia; confers resistance to hygromycin
   4614..4739    +  CDS            ble (fragment): BLE_KLEPN - Experimental evidence at protein level: Swiss-Prot protein existence level 1. Binding protein with a strong affinity to the bleomycin family of antibiotics. Binds to CL990; an antimitotic-antibiotic compound. From Klebsiella pneumoniae.
   4734..4855    +  polyA_signal   SV40 poly(A) signal: SV40 polyadenylation signal
   4908..5768    -  CDS            AmpR: β-lactamase; bla; confers resistance to ampicillin, carbenicillin, and related antibiotics
   5771..5867    -  promoter       AmpR promoter (fragment): bla
   5897..5921    -  CDS            KanR (fragment): aminoglycoside phosphotransferase; aph(3')-Ia; confers resistance to kanamycin
   6032..6620    +  rep_origin     ori: high-copy-number ColE1/pMB1/pBR322/pUC origin of replication
   6845..6862    +  terminator     rrnB T2 terminator (fragment): transcription terminator T2 from the E. coli rrnB gene
   6887..6906    -  CDS            lacZα (fragment): LacZα fragment of β-galactosidase; lacZ fragment
   7362..7378    +  protein_bind   lac operator: The lac repressor binds to the lac operator to inhibit transcription in E. coli. This inhibition can be relieved by adding lactose or isopropyl-β-D-thiogalactopyranoside (IPTG). lac repressor encoded by lacI
