[The description below was written by a language model from this plasmid's Addgene catalogue record and pLannotate feature annotations shown in this document.]
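Description:
PAX6 TALEN L is a mammalian expression plasmid on the pTALEN backbone that encodes the left-hand member of a TALE nuclease pair directed at the human PAX6 locus. It was assembled with parts from a published TALEN/TALE-TF construction kit. A high-copy ColE1/pUC-type origin and an ampicillin resistance gene support propagation in E. coli. For mammalian cells there is a separate cassette in which the SV40 enhancer/early promoter drives a hygromycin phosphotransferase gene, ending in an SV40 polyadenylation signal. A partial f1 origin and short fragments of other markers (ble, KanR, lacZα) are annotated, and these appear to be non-functional backbone remnants.

The nuclease is expressed from the CMV enhancer and immediate-early promoter, with a T7 promoter just upstream of the coding region and a bGH polyadenylation signal downstream. The annotated reading frame has the usual TALEN layout: an N-terminal segment related to Xanthomonas AvrBs3, a C-terminal TALE segment related to AvrXa10, and then the FokI cleavage domain. The stretch between the two TALE segments is unannotated and presumably holds the custom DNA-binding repeat array. The catalogue lists an N-terminal 3x FLAG tag and a nuclear localisation signal, neither of which the feature table marks.

Because FokI cuts as a dimer, this plasmid is meant to be used with its partner, Pax6 TALEN R, to make a double-strand break at PAX6. The stated purpose is to knock in an H2B-GFP reporter at that locus; the donor template is not part of this construct. The sequenced record is 7,404 nt, shorter than the 8,118 bp listed in the catalogue, and the record does not explain the difference.
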