Addgene plasmid #109034: PAX6 TALEN L
Purpose: Knock in H2B-GFP into the human PAX6 locus
Depositing lab: Lorenz Studer. Depositing organization: Memorial Sloan-Kettering Cancer Center. Publication: A Modular Platform for Differentiation of Human PSCs into All Major Ectodermal Lineages. Tchieu J, Zimmer B, Fattahi F, Amin S, Zeltner N, Chen S, Studer L. Cell Stem Cell. 2017 Sep 7;21(3):399-410.e7. doi: 10.1016/j.stem.2017.08.015. PubMed 28886367.
Backbone
  Vector backbone: pTALEN
  Backbone size w/o insert (bp): 7961
  Total vector size (bp): 8118
  Vector type: Mammalian Expression, TALEN
  Selectable markers: Hygromycin
Growth in bacteria
  Bacterial resistance: Ampicillin, 100 μg/mL
  Growth temperature: 37°C
  Growth strain: NEB Stable
  Copy number: High Copy
Gene/Insert
  Gene/Insert name: Pax6 TALEN L
  Species: Synthetic
  Insert size (bp): 3012
  Promoter: CMV
  Tag / fusion protein: 3x FLAG (N terminal on insert); NLS (N terminal on insert)
  Cloning method: Unknown
  Sequencing primers: 5′ N/A
Resource information
  A portion of this plasmid was derived from a plasmid made by: The plasmid kit used for building TALENs and TALE-TFs was a gift from Feng Zhang (Addgene kit # 1000000019)
Terms and licenses: Academic/Nonprofit Terms; Industry Terms: Not Available to Industry
Depositor comments: Pair with Pax6 TALEN R
How to cite: PAX6 TALEN L was a gift from Lorenz Studer (Addgene plasmid # 109034 ; http://n2t.net/addgene:109034 ; RRID:Addgene_109034)
